>Addgene plasmid #98151 | pJ414-PCY1:S495A | addgene full sequence | sequence record 183823 | Addgene NGS Result
TAATACGACTCACTATAGGGGAATTGTGAGCGGATAACAATTCCCCTCTAGAAATAATTTTGTTTAACTT
TTAGGAGGTAAACATATGCACCATCATCATCACCACGAGAATTTGTATTTCCAAGGTATGGCTACCAGCG
GTTTCAGCAAGCCGCTGCATTATCCGCCGGTCCGCCGCGATGAAACCGTTGTTGACGATTACTTTGGTGT
GAAAGTCGCGGACCCATACCGCTGGTTGGAGGACCCGAACTCTGAGGAAACGAAAGAATTTGTTGATAAC
CAAGAAAAACTGGCAAACTCGGTCCTGGAAGAGTGTGAGCTGATTGACAAGTTTAAGCAAAAGATTATCG
ATTTCGTGAATTTCCCGCGTTGCGGTGTGCCGTTCCGCCGCGCCAACAAATACTTTCACTTCTACAACAG
CGGCCTGCAGGCGCAAAACGTCTTTCAGATGCAAGATGATTTGGACGGTAAGCCTGAAGTTCTGTACGAT
CCGAATCTGCGCGAGGGCGGTCGCAGCGGCCTGTCCTTGTACAGCGTCAGCGAAGATGCCAAGTACTTTG
CCTTTGGTATTCATAGCGGCCTGACCGAATGGGTGACCATCAAGATTCTGAAAACTGAAGATCGTTCTTA
TTTGCCGGATACCCTGGAATGGGTGAAGTTCAGCCCGGCTATCTGGACCCACGATAACAAAGGTTTCTTT
TACTGTCCGTATCCGCCACTGAAAGAGGGCGAGGACCACATGACTCGCTCCGCAGTTAACCAAGAGGCTC
GTTATCACTTCCTGGGCACGGATCAGAGCGAAGATATCCTGCTGTGGCGCGATCTGGAGAATCCGGCGCA
CCACCTGAAATGTCAGATCACCGACGATGGCAAGTATTTTCTGCTGTATATCTTGGACGGTTGTGATGAT
GCCAATAAAGTTTACTGCTTGGATCTGACGAAGCTGCCGAACGGCCTGGAGAGCTTTCGTGGTCGCGAAG
ATTCAGCACCGTTCATGAAGCTGATTGATAGCTTCGACGCGTCGTACACGGCGATTGCTAATGATGGTTC
CGTGTTCACCTTCCAGACGAACAAAGACGCACCGCGTAAGAAACTGGTTCGCGTGGATCTGAATAATCCG
AGCGTTTGGACGGACCTGGTGCCTGAGAGCAAAAAAGATCTGCTGGAGAGCGCCCACGCAGTGAATGAAA
ATCAACTGATTCTGCGTTACTTGAGCGATGTGAAACATGTTCTGGAAATTCGTGACCTGGAGAGCGGTGC
ACTGCAACACCGTCTGCCGATCGACATTGGCAGCGTTGACGGTATTACGGCGCGTCGTCGCGACTCCGTG
GTTTTCTTTAAGTTCACCAGCATCCTGACCCCGGGCATTGTTTATCAGTGCGACCTGAAAAACGACCCGA
CCCAGCTGAAGATCTTCCGTGAGAGCGTGGTCCCGGACTTCGACCGCTCCGAATTTGAAGTCAAACAAGT
TTTCGTTCCGAGCAAGGACGGTACCAAAATCCCGATCTTCATTGCCGCGCGTAAGGGCATCAGCTTGGAC
GGCAGCCACCCGTGCGAGATGCACGGTTATGGCGGTTTTGGCATTAATATGATGCCAACGTTCAGCGCAG
CGCGTATTGTCTTTCTCAAGCATCTGGGTGGCGTCTTTTGCCTGGCGAATATCCGTGGCGGCGGCGAATA
CGGTGAGGAATGGCACAAGGCCGGCTTTCGTGACAAAAAGCAAAATGTTTTTGACGATTTCATCTCGGCG
GCGGAGTATCTGATCAGCAGCGGTTATACCAAGGCACGTCGTGTGGCGATCGAGGGTGGTAGCAATGGTG
GCCTGCTGGTCGCGGCGTGTATTAACCAACGCCCGGACTTGTTTGGTTGCGCTGAGGCCAACTGCGGTGT
CATGGATATGCTGCGTTTTCATAAGTTCACCCTGGGTTACCTGTGGACTGGTGATTACGGTTGTAGCGAT
AAGGAAGAAGAATTCAAGTGGCTGATTAAATACTCTCCAATTCACAACGTGCGTCGTCCGTGGGAGCAGC
CGGGTAACGAAGAAACGCAATATCCTGCGACCATGATTCTGACCGCGGACCACGACGACCGCGTAGTCCC
GCTGCACTCTTTCAAACTGCTGGCGACCATGCAACACGTGCTGTGCACTAGCTTAGAGGACTCTCCGCAG
AAGAATCCGATTATCGCACGTATTCAGCGTAAAGCTGCCCATTACGGTCGTGCGACGATGACGCAGATCG
CAGAAGTGGCGGACCGCTACGGTTTCATGGCGAAAGCCCTGGAAGCACCGTGGATCGATTGATGAAAGCT
TCCCCCTAGCATAACCCCTTGGGGCCTCTAAACGGGTCTTGAGGGGTTTTTTGCCCCTGAGACGCGTCAA
TCGAGTTCGTACCTAAGGGCGACACCCCATAATTAGCCCGGGCGAAAGGCCCAGTCTTTCGACTGAGCCT
TTCGTTTTATTTGATGCCTGGCAGTTCCCTACTCTCGCATGGGGAGTCCCCACACTACCATCGGCGCTAC
GGCGTTTCACTTCTGAGTTCGGCATGGGGTCAGGTGGGACCACCGCGCTACTGCCGCCAGGCAAACAAGG
GGTGTTATGAGCCATATTCAGGTATAAATGGGCTCGCGATAATGTTCAGAATTGGTTAATTGGTTGTAAC
ACTGACCCCTATTTGTTTATTTTTCTAAATACATTCAAATATGTATCCGCTCATGAGACAATAACCCTGA
TAAATGCTTCAATAATATTGAAAAAGGAAGAATATGAGTATTCAACATTTCCGTGTCGCCCTTATTCCCT
TTTTTGCGGCATTTTGCCTTCCTGTTTTTGCTCACCCAGAAACGCTGGTGAAAGTAAAAGATGCTGAAGA
TCAGTTGGGTGCACGAGTGGGTTACATCGAACTGGATCTCAACAGCGGTAAGATCCTTGAGAGTTTTCGC
CCCGAAGAACGTTTTCCAATGATGAGCACTTTTAAAGTTCTGCTATGTGGCGCGGTATTATCCCGTATTG
ACGCCGGGCAAGAGCAACTCGGTCGCCGCATACACTATTCTCAGAATGACTTGGTTGAGTACTCACCAGT
CACAGAAAAGCATCTTACGGATGGCATGACAGTAAGAGAATTATGCAGTGCTGCCATAACCATGAGTGAT
AACACTGCGGCCAACTTACTTCTGACAACGATCGGAGGACCGAAGGAGCTAACCGCTTTTTTGCACAACA
TGGGGGATCATGTAACTCGCCTTGATCGTTGGGAACCGGAGCTGAATGAAGCCATACCAAACGACGAGCG
TGACACCACGATGCCTGTAGCGATGGCAACAACGTTGCGCAAACTATTAACTGGCGAACTACTTACTCTA
GCTTCCCGGCAACAATTAATAGACTGGATGGAGGCGGATAAAGTTGCAGGACCACTTCTGCGCTCGGCCC
TTCCGGCTGGCTGGTTTATTGCTGATAAATCCGGAGCCGGTGAGCGTGGTTCTCGCGGTATCATCGCAGC
GCTGGGGCCAGATGGTAAGCCCTCCCGTATCGTAGTTATCTACACGACGGGGAGTCAGGCAACTATGGAT
GAACGAAATAGACAGATCGCTGAGATAGGTGCCTCACTGATTAAGCATTGGTAAGCGGCGCGCCATCGAA
TGGCGCAAAACCTTTCGCGGTATGGCATGATAGCGCCCGGAAGAGAGTCAATTCAGGGTGGTGAATATGA
AACCAGTAACGTTATACGATGTCGCAGAGTATGCCGGTGTCTCTTATCAGACCGTTTCCCGCGTGGTGAA
CCAGGCCAGCCACGTTTCTGCGAAAACGCGGGAAAAAGTGGAAGCGGCGATGGCGGAGCTGAATTACATT
CCCAACCGCGTGGCACAACAACTGGCGGGCAAACAGTCGTTGCTGATTGGCGTTGCCACCTCCAGTCTGG
CCCTGCACGCGCCGTCGCAAATTGTCGCGGCGATTAAATCTCGCGCCGATCAACTGGGTGCCAGCGTGGT
GGTGTCGATGGTAGAACGAAGCGGCGTCGAAGCCTGTAAAGCGGCGGTGCACAATCTTCTCGCGCAACGC
GTCAGTGGGCTGATCATTAACTATCCGCTGGATGACCAGGATGCCATTGCTGTGGAAGCTGCCTGCACTA
ATGTTCCGGCGTTATTTCTTGATGTCTCTGACCAGACACCCATCAACAGTATTATTTTCTCCCATGAGGA
CGGTACGCGACTGGGCGTGGAGCATCTGGTCGCATTGGGTCACCAGCAAATCGCGCTGTTAGCGGGCCCA
TTAAGTTCTGTCTCGGCGCGTCTGCGTCTGGCTGGCTGGCATAAATATCTCACTCGCAATCAAATTCAGC
CGATAGCGGAACGGGAAGGCGACTGGAGTGCCATGTCCGGTTTTCAACAAACCATGCAAATGCTGAATGA
GGGCATCGTTCCCACTGCGATGCTGGTTGCCAACGATCAGATGGCGCTGGGCGCAATGCGCGCCATTACC
GAGTCCGGGCTGCGCGTTGGTGCGGATATCTCGGTAGTGGGATACGACGATACCGAAGATAGCTCATGTT
ATATCCCGCCGTTAACCACCATCAAACAGGATTTTCGCCTGCTGGGGCAAACCAGCGTGGACCGCTTGCT
GCAACTCTCTCAGGGCCAGGCGGTGAAGGGCAATCAGCTGTTGCCAGTCTCACTGGTGAAAAGAAAAACC
ACCCTGGCGCCCAATACGCAAACCGCCTCTCCCCGCGCGTTGGCCGATTCATTAATGCAGCTGGCACGAC
AGGTTTCCCGACTGGAAAGCGGGCAGTGACTCATGACCAAAATCCCTTAACGTGAGTTACGCGCGCGTCG
TTCCACTGAGCGTCAGACCCCGTAGAAAAGATCAAAGGATCTTCTTGAGATCCTTTTTTTCTGCGCGTAA
TCTGCTGCTTGCAAACAAAAAAACCACCGCTACCAGCGGTGGTTTGTTTGCCGGATCAAGAGCTACCAAC
TCTTTTTCCGAAGGTAACTGGCTTCAGCAGAGCGCAGATACCAAATACTGTTCTTCTAGTGTAGCCGTAG
TTAGCCCACCACTTCAAGAACTCTGTAGCACCGCCTACATACCTCGCTCTGCTAATCCTGTTACCAGTGG
CTGCTGCCAGTGGCGATAAGTCGTGTCTTACCGGGTTGGACTCAAGACGATAGTTACCGGATAAGGCGCA
GCGGTCGGGCTGAACGGGGGGTTCGTGCACACAGCCCAGCTTGGAGCGAACGACCTACACCGAACTGAGA
TACCTACAGCGTGAGCTATGAGAAAGCGCCACGCTTCCCGAAGGGAGAAAGGCGGACAGGTATCCGGTAA
GCGGCAGGGTCGGAACAGGAGAGCGCACGAGGGAGCTTCCAGGGGGAAACGCCTGGTATCTTTATAGTCC
TGTCGGGTTTCGCCACCTCTGACTTGAGCGTCGATTTTTGTGATGCTCGTCAGGGGGGCGGAGCCTATGG
AAAAACGCCAGCAACGCGGCCTTTTTACGGTTCCTGGCCTTTTGCTGGCCTTTTGCTCACATGTTCTTTC
CTGCGTTATCCCCTGATTCTGTGGATAACCGTATTACCGCCTTTGAGTGAGCTGATACCGCTCGCCGCAG
CCGAACGACCGAGCGCAGCGAGTCAGTGAGCGAGGAAGCGGAAGGCGAGAGTAGGGAACTGCCAGGCATC
AAACTAAGCAGAAGGCCCCTGACGGATGGCCTTTTTGCGTTTCTACAAACTCTTTCTGTGTTGTAAAACG
ACGGCCAGTCTTAAGCTCGGGCCCCCTGGGCGGTTCTGATAACGAGTAATCGTTAATCCGCAAATAACGT
AAAAACCCGCTTCGGCGGGTTTTTTTATGGGGGGAGTTTAGGGAAAGAGCATTTGTCAGAATATTTAAGG
GCGCCTGTCACTTTGCTTGATATATGAGAATTATTTAACCTTATAAATGAGAAAAAAGCAACGCACTTTA
AATAAGATACGTTGCTTTTTCGATTGATGAACACCTATAATTAAACTATTCATCTATTATTTATGATTTT
TTGTATATACAATATTTCTAGTTTGTTAAAGAGAATTAAGAAAATAAATCTCGAAAATAATAAAGGGAAA
ATCAGTTTTTGATATCAAAATTATACATGTCAACGATAATACAAAATATAATACAAACTATAAGATGTTA
TCAGTATTTATTATCATTTAGAATAAATTTTGTGTCGCCCTTCCGCGAAAT
Features (pLannotate 1.2.2; 13 found; start..end, strand, type, name):
      1..19      +  promoter       T7 promoter: promoter for bacteriophage T7 RNA polymerase
     20..44      +  protein_bind   lac operator: The lac repressor binds to the lac operator to inhibit transcription in E. coli. This inhibition can be relieved by adding lactose or isopropyl-β-D-thiogalactopyranoside (IPTG). lac repressor encoded by lacI
   2316..2363    +  terminator     T7 terminator: transcription terminator for bacteriophage T7 RNA polymerase
   2423..2463    -  terminator     rrnB T1 terminator (fragment): transcription terminator T1 from the E. coli rrnB gene
   2465..2580    -  ncRNA          5S rRNA: Accession: RF00001 - 5S ribosomal RNA
   2611..2635    +  CDS            KanR (fragment): aminoglycoside phosphotransferase; aph(3')-Ia; confers resistance to kanamycin
   2665..2761    +  promoter       AmpR promoter (fragment): bla
   2764..3624    +  CDS            AmpR: β-lactamase; bla; confers resistance to ampicillin, carbenicillin, and related antibiotics
   3633..3706    +  promoter       lacI promoter (fragment): lacI
   3707..4786    +  CDS            lacI: LACI_ECOLI - Experimental evidence at protein level: Swiss-Prot protein existence level 1. Repressor of the lactose operon. Binds allolactose as an inducer. From Escherichia coli (strain K12).
   4875..5463    +  rep_origin     ori: high-copy-number ColE1/pMB1/pBR322/pUC origin of replication
   5688..5705    +  terminator     rrnB T2 terminator (fragment): transcription terminator T2 from the E. coli rrnB gene
   5730..5749    -  CDS            lacZα (fragment): LacZα fragment of β-galactosidase; lacZ fragment
