[The description below was written by a language model from this plasmid's Addgene catalogue record and pLannotate feature annotations shown in this document.]
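Description:
pJ414-PCY1:S495A is a bacterial expression plasmid built on the commercial pJ414 backbone. It is designed to produce a point mutant of peptide cyclase 1 (PCY1) from the plant Saponaria vaccaria in E. coli. The catalogue lists the total size as about 6 kb, and the sequenced record is 6,211 nt. The plasmid replicates from a high-copy ColE1/pUC-type origin and is selected with ampicillin through a β-lactamase (AmpR) gene driven by its own promoter. The annotation also picks up short fragments of KanR and lacZα, a 5S rRNA segment and partial rrnB T1 and T2 terminators. These appear to be backbone remnants or insulating elements rather than functional markers.

The expression cassette consists of a T7 promoter immediately followed by a lac operator, with a T7 terminator downstream. The roughly 2.2 kb region between them is not annotated in the feature table, but its length fits the recorded 2,175 bp PCY1 insert plus its tag. A plasmid-borne lacI gene supplies lac repressor, which keeps transcription off until IPTG or lactose is added. Expression also requires a host strain that provides T7 RNA polymerase. The protein carries an N-terminal His6 tag for metal-affinity purification, followed by a TEV protease site so the tag can be removed afterwards.

The insert carries a serine-to-alanine change at residue 495. The record does not state the role of this residue. The associated work characterises PCY1 as a fast, promiscuous peptide macrocyclase, so this variant was presumably made as a mutant for comparison with the wild-type enzyme in biochemical or structural studies.
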