Addgene plasmid #98151: pJ414-PCY1:S495A
Purpose: Expresses PCY1:S495A from Saponaria vaccaria possesing a N-terminal His6-tag (TEV cleavable) in E. coli.
Depositing lab: James Naismith. Depositing organization: University of St. Andrews. Publication: Characterization of the Fast and Promiscuous Macrocyclase from Plant PCY1 Enables the Use of Simple Substrates. Ludewig H, Czekster CM, Oueis E, Munday ES, Arshad M, Synowsky SA, Bent AF, Naismith JH. ACS Chem Biol. 2018 Mar 16;13(3):801-811. doi: 10.1021/acschembio.8b00050. Epub 2018 Feb 12. PubMed 29377663.
Backbone
  Vector backbone: pJ414
  Backbone manufacturer: DNA2.0
  Backbone size w/o insert (bp): 4000
  Total vector size (bp): 6000
  Vector type: Bacterial Expression
Growth in bacteria
  Bacterial resistance: Ampicillin, 100 μg/mL
  Growth temperature: 37°C
  Growth strain: DH5alpha
  Growth instructions: 200 rpm
  Copy number: Unknown
Gene/Insert
  Gene/Insert name: Peptide cyclase 1:S495A (alt name: PCY1:S495A)
  Species: Saponaria vaccaria
  Insert size (bp): 2175
  Mutation: Changed serine 495 to alanine
  Promoter: T7
  Tag / fusion protein: His6-TEV (N terminal on backbone)
  Cloning method: Gateway Cloning
  Sequencing primers: 5′ GTATTACGGCGCGTCGTCGC
Terms and licenses: Academic/Nonprofit Terms; Industry Terms: Not Available to Industry
How to cite: pJ414-PCY1:S495A was a gift from James Naismith (Addgene plasmid # 98151 ; http://n2t.net/addgene:98151 ; RRID:Addgene_98151)
