>Addgene plasmid #98151 | pJ414-PCY1:S495A | depositor partial sequence | sequence record 179902 | PCY1:S495A insert
ATGGCTACCAGCGGTTTCAGCAAGCCGCTGCATTATCCGCCGGTCCGCCGCGATGAAACCGTTGTTGACG
ATTACTTTGGTGTGAAAGTCGCGGACCCATACCGCTGGTTGGAGGACCCGAACTCTGAGGAAACGAAAGA
ATTTGTTGATAACCAAGAAAAACTGGCAAACTCGGTCCTGGAAGAGTGTGAGCTGATTGACAAGTTTAAG
CAAAAGATTATCGATTTCGTGAATTTCCCGCGTTGCGGTGTGCCGTTCCGCCGCGCCAACAAATACTTTC
ACTTCTACAACAGCGGCCTGCAGGCGCAAAACGTCTTTCAGATGCAAGATGATTTGGACGGTAAGCCTGA
AGTTCTGTACGATCCGAATCTGCGCGAGGGCGGTCGCAGCGGCCTGTCCTTGTACAGCGTCAGCGAAGAT
GCCAAGTACTTTGCCTTTGGTATTCATAGCGGCCTGACCGAATGGGTGACCATCAAGATTCTGAAAACTG
AAGATCGTTCTTATTTGCCGGATACCCTGGAATGGGTGAAGTTCAGCCCGGCTATCTGGACCCACGATAA
CAAAGGTTTCTTTTACTGTCCGTATCCGCCACTGAAAGAGGGCGAGGACCACATGACTCGCTCCGCAGTT
AACCAAGAGGCTCGTTATCACTTCCTGGGCACGGATCAGAGCGAAGATATCCTGCTGTGGCGCGATCTGG
AGAATCCGGCGCACCACCTGAAATGTCAGATCACCGACGATGGCAAGTATTTTCTGCTGTATATCTTGGA
CGGTTGTGATGATGCCAATAAAGTTTACTGCTTGGATCTGACGAAGCTGCCGAACGGCCTGGAGAGCTTT
CGTGGTCGCGAAGATTCAGCACCGTTCATGAAGCTGATTGATAGCTTCGACGCGTCGTACACGGCGATTG
CTAATGATGGTTCCGTGTTCACCTTCCAGACGAACAAAGACGCACCGCGTAAGAAACTGGTTCGCGTGGA
TCTGAATAATCCGAGCGTTTGGACGGACCTGGTGCCTGAGAGCAAAAAAGATCTGCTGGAGAGCGCCCAC
GCAGTGAATGAAAATCAACTGATTCTGCGTTACTTGAGCGATGTGAAACATGTTCTGGAAATTCGTGACC
TGGAGAGCGGTGCACTGCAACACCGTCTGCCGATCGACATTGGCAGCGTTGACGGTATTACGGCGCGTCG
TCGCGACTCCGTGGTTTTCTTTAAGTTCACCAGCATCCTGACCCCGGGCATTGTTTATCAGTGCGACCTG
AAAAACGACCCGACCCAGCTGAAGATCTTCCGTGAGAGCGTGGTCCCGGACTTCGACCGCTCCGAATTTG
AAGTCAAACAAGTTTTCGTTCCGAGCAAGGACGGTACCAAAATCCCGATCTTCATTGCCGCGCGTAAGGG
CATCAGCTTGGACGGCAGCCACCCGTGCGAGATGCACGGTTATGGCGGTTTTGGCATTAATATGATGCCA
ACGTTCAGCGCAGCGCGTATTGTCTTTCTCAAGCATCTGGGTGGCGTCTTTTGCCTGGCGAATATCCGTG
GCGGCGGCGAATACGGTGAGGAATGGCACAAGGCCGGCTTTCGTGACAAAAAGCAAAATGTTTTTGACGA
TTTCATCTCGGCGGCGGAGTATCTGATCAGCAGCGGTTATACCAAGGCACGTCGTGTGGCGATCGAGGGT
GGTAGCAATGGTGGCCTGCTGGTCGCGGCGTGTATTAACCAACGCCCGGACTTGTTTGGTTGCGCTGAGG
CCAACTGCGGTGTCATGGATATGCTGCGTTTTCATAAGTTCACCCTGGGTTACCTGTGGACTGGTGATTA
CGGTTGTAGCGATAAGGAAGAAGAATTCAAGTGGCTGATTAAATACTCTCCAATTCACAACGTGCGTCGT
CCGTGGGAGCAGCCGGGTAACGAAGAAACGCAATATCCTGCGACCATGATTCTGACCGCGGACCACGACG
ACCGCGTAGTCCCGCTGCACTCTTTCAAACTGCTGGCGACCATGCAACACGTGCTGTGCACTAGCTTAGA
GGACTCTCCGCAGAAGAATCCGATTATCGCACGTATTCAGCGTAAAGCTGCCCATTACGGTCGTGCGACG
ATGACGCAGATCGCAGAAGTGGCGGACCGCTACGGTTTCATGGCGAAAGCCCTGGAAGCACCGTGGATCG
ATTGA
